Addgene plasmid #208864: pHAGE-FKBP-GFP-NAP1-I11S/L12S (delta-FIP200)
Purpose: Stably express GFP-tagged NAP1 (delta-FIP200) for CID induced mitophagy
Depositing lab: Sascha Martens. Depositing organization: University of Vienna. Publication: Control of mitophagy initiation and progression by the TBK1 adaptors NAP1 and SINTBAD. Adriaenssens E, Nguyen TN, Sawa-Makarska J, Khuu G, Schuschnig M, Shoebridge S, Watts EM, Csalyi KD, Padman BS, Lazarou M, Martens S. bioRxiv September 25, 202 10.1101/2023.09.25.559255.
Backbone
  Vector backbone: pHAGE
  Vector type: Mammalian Expression
Growth in bacteria
  Bacterial resistance: Ampicillin, 100 μg/mL
  Growth temperature: 37°C
  Growth strain: NEB Stable
  Copy number: Unknown
Gene/Insert
  Gene/Insert name: NAP1
  Species: H. sapiens (human)
  Mutation: I11S/L12S (disrupts FIP200 binding)
  Entrez Gene: AZI2 (a.k.a. AZ2, NAP1, TILP)
  Tag / fusion protein: FKBP-GFP (N terminal on insert)
  Cloning method: Gibson Cloning
Terms and licenses: Academic/Nonprofit Terms; Industry Terms: Not Available to Industry
How to cite: pHAGE-FKBP-GFP-NAP1-I11S/L12S (delta-FIP200) was a gift from Sascha Martens (Addgene plasmid # 208864 ; http://n2t.net/addgene:208864 ; RRID:Addgene_208864)
