[The description below was written by a language model from this plasmid's Addgene catalogue record and pLannotate feature annotations shown in this document.]
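Description:
pHAGE-FKBP-GFP-NAP1-I11S/L12S (delta-FIP200) is a 9,048 nt HIV-1-derived lentiviral transfer plasmid on the pHAGE backbone, catalogued as a mammalian expression vector and intended for stable expression in mammalian cells. It is maintained in E. coli through a high-copy ColE1/pUC-type origin and selected with ampicillin via the β-lactamase gene. The viral portion has the usual self-inactivating layout: a truncated 5' LTR, the Ψ packaging signal with a short gag fragment, the Rev response element for Rev-dependent nuclear export of the genomic RNA, the cPPT/CTS element, and a ΔU3 3' LTR that leaves the integrated provirus without LTR promoter activity. No mammalian drug-resistance marker is annotated, so the GFP fusion is the only evident handle for identifying transduced cells.

Between the cPPT and the 3' LTR, the CMV enhancer and promoter drive a single fusion open reading frame, followed by a WPRE to boost transcript stability and expression. The feature table shows two tandem FKBP12 coding units, the second recoded with alternative codons, presumably to limit repeat recombination. These are followed by mEGFP, a short multiple-cloning-site remnant acting as a linker, and human NAP1 (AZI2), an adaptor protein that binds and activates TBK1. The NAP1 carries the I11S/L12S substitutions, recorded as disrupting binding to FIP200.

The stated use is chemically induced dimerisation (CID) mitophagy. In such a system a dimeriser drug joins the FKBP domains to a partner domain supplied on a separate construct, which the record does not describe. This tethers NAP1 to its target so that mitophagy initiation can be tested without the NAP1–FIP200 interaction, while GFP reports localisation.
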