Features (pLannotate 1.2.2; 27 found; start..end, strand, type, name):
    377..634     +  LTR            5' LTR (truncated): truncated 5' long terminal repeat (LTR) from HIV-1
    681..806     +  misc_feature   HIV-1 Ψ: packaging signal of human immunodeficiency virus type 1
    790..1128    +  CDS            HIV-1 gag (fragment): gag protein from human immunodeficiency virus 1; gag
   1303..1536    +  misc_feature   RRE: The Rev response element (RRE) of HIV-1 allows for Rev-dependent mRNA export from the nucleus to the cytoplasm.
   1913..2013    +  CDS            Rev (fragment): human immunodeficiency virus 1 (HIV-1) Rev protein; rev; enhances nuclear export of unspliced and incompletely spliced viral mRNAs
   2062..2179    +  misc_feature   cPPT/CTS: central polypurine tract and central termination sequence of HIV-1
   2231..2534    +  enhancer       CMV enhancer: human cytomegalovirus immediate early enhancer
   2535..2738    +  promoter       CMV promoter: human cytomegalovirus (CMV) immediate early promoter
   2827..3150    +  CDS            FKBP1A: FKB1A_HUMAN - Also known as FKBP1, FKBP12. Experimental evidence at protein level: Swiss-Prot protein existence level 1. Keeps in an inactive conformation TGFBR1, the TGF-beta type I serine/threonine kinase receptor, preventing TGF-beta receptor activation in absence of ligand. Recruits SMAD7 to ACVR1B which prevents the association of SMAD2 and SMAD3 with the activin receptor complex, thereby blocking the activin signal. May modulate the RYR1 calcium channel activity. PPIases accelerate the folding of proteins. It catalyzes the cis-trans isomerization of proline imidic peptide bonds in oligop
   3157..3477    +  CDS            FKBP: human FK506-binding protein FKBP12 synthetic gene with alternative codons
   3496..4209    +  CDS            mEGFP: mEGFP is a basic (constitutively fluorescent) green fluorescent protein published in 2002, derived from Aequorea victoria. It has moderate acid sensitivity.
   4210..4255    +  misc_feature   MCS (fragment): multiple cloning site
   4255..5427    +  CDS            AZI2: AZI2_HUMAN - Also known as NAP1, TBKBP2. Experimental evidence at protein level: Swiss-Prot protein existence level 1. Adapter protein which binds TBK1 and IKBKE playing a role in antiviral innate immunity. Activates serine/threonine-protein kinase TBK1 and facilitates its oligomerization. Enhances the phosphorylation of NF-kappa-B p65 subunit RELA by TBK1. Promotes TBK1-induced as well as TNF-alpha or PMA-induced activation of NF-kappa-B. Participates in IFNB promoter activation via TICAM1. From Homo sapiens (Human).
   5438..6026    +  misc_feature   WPRE: woodchuck hepatitis virus posttranscriptional regulatory element
   6034..6099    +  CDS            nef (fragment): NEF_HV1Z2 - Experimental evidence at protein level: Swiss-Prot protein existence level 1. Extracellular Nef protein targets CD4(+) T-lymphocytes for apoptosis by interacting with CXCR4 surface receptors. From Human immunodeficiency virus type 1 group M subtype D (isolate Z2/CDC-Z34) (HIV-1).
   6101..6334    +  LTR            3' LTR (ΔU3): self-inactivating 3' long terminal repeat (LTR) from HIV-1
   6539..6643    +  promoter       AmpR promoter: bla
   6644..7504    +  CDS            AmpR: β-lactamase; bla; confers resistance to ampicillin, carbenicillin, and related antibiotics
   7675..8263    +  rep_origin     ori: high-copy-number ColE1/pMB1/pBR322/pUC origin of replication
   8446..8500    +  CDS            lacI (fragment): lac repressor; lacI; The lac repressor binds to the lac operator to inhibit transcription in E. coli. This inhibition can be relieved by adding lactose or isopropyl-β-D-thiogalactopyranoside (IPTG).
   8506..8599    +  rep_origin     SV40 ori (fragment): SV40 origin of replication
   8624..8661    +  CDS            lacI (fragment): lac repressor; lacI; The lac repressor binds to the lac operator to inhibit transcription in E. coli. This inhibition can be relieved by adding lactose or isopropyl-β-D-thiogalactopyranoside (IPTG).
   8674..8695    +  protein_bind   CAP binding site: CAP binding activates transcription in the presence of cAMP. E. coli catabolite activator protein
   8710..8740    +  promoter       lac promoter: promoter for the E. coli lac operon
   8748..8764    +  protein_bind   lac operator: The lac repressor binds to the lac operator to inhibit transcription in E. coli. This inhibition can be relieved by adding lactose or isopropyl-β-D-thiogalactopyranoside (IPTG). lac repressor encoded by lacI
   8798..8881    +  polyA_signal   SV40 poly(A) signal (fragment): SV40 polyadenylation signal
   9048..329     +  CDS            nef (fragment) (across the origin): NEF_HV1BR - Experimental evidence at protein level: Swiss-Prot protein existence level 1. Extracellular Nef protein targets CD4(+) T-lymphocytes for apoptosis by interacting with CXCR4 surface receptors (PubMed:14990729). From Human immunodeficiency virus type 1 group M subtype B (isolate BRU/LAI) (HIV-1).
>Addgene plasmid #208864 | pHAGE-FKBP-GFP-NAP1-I11S/L12S (delta-FIP200) | addgene full sequence | sequence record 418245 | Addgene NGS Result
TGGAAGGGCTAATTCACTCCCAAAGAAGACAAGATATCCTTGATCTGTGGATCTACCACACACAAGGCTA
CTTCCCTGATTAGCAGAACTACACACCAGGGCCAGGGGTCAGATATCCACTGACCTTTGGATGGTGCTAC
AAGCTAGTACCAGTTGAGCCAGATAAGGTAGAAGAGGCCAATAAAGGAGAGAACACCAGCTTGTTACACC
CTGTGAGCCTGCATGGGATGGATGACCCGGAGAGAGAAGTGTTAGAGTGGAGGTTTGACAGCCGCCTAGC
ATTTCATCACGTGGCCCGAGAGCTGCATCCGGAGTACTTCAAGAACTGCTGATATCGAGCTTGCTACAAG
GGACTTTCCGCTGGGGACTTTCCAGGGAGGCGTGGCCTGGGCGGGACTGGGGAGTGGCGAGCCCTCAGAT
CCTGCATATAAGCAGCTGCTTTTTGCCTGTACTGGGTCTCTCTGGTTAGACCAGATCTGAGCCTGGGAGC
TCTCTGGCTAACTAGGGAACCCACTGCTTAAGCCTCAATAAAGCTTGCCTTGAGTGCTTCAAGTAGTGTG
TGCCCGTCTGTTGTGTGACTCTGGTAACTAGAGATCCCTCAGACCCTTTTAGTCAGTGTGGAAAATCTCT
AGCAGTGGCGCCCGAACAGGGACTTGAAAGCGAAAGGGAAACCAGAGGAGCTCTCTCGACGCAGGACTCG
GCTTGCTGAAGCGCGCACGGCAAGAGGCGAGGGGCGGCGACTGGTGAGTACGCCAAAAATTTTGACTAGC
GGAGGCTAGAAGGAGAGAGATGGGTGCGAGAGCGTCAGTATTAAGCGGGGGAGAATTAGATCGCGATGGG
AAAAAATTCGGTTAAGGCCAGGGGGAAAGAAAAAATATAAATTAAAACATATAGTATGGGCAAGCAGGGA
GCTAGAACGATTCGCAGTTAATCCTGGCCTGTTAGAAACATCAGAAGGCTGTAGACAAATACTGGGACAG
CTACAACCATCCCTTCAGACAGGATCAGAAGAACTTAGATCATTATATAATACAGTAGCAACCCTCTATT
GTGTGCATCAAAGGATAGAGATAAAAGACACCAAGGAAGCTTTAGACAAGATAGAGGAAGAGCAAAACAA
AAGTAAGACCACCGCACAGCAAGCGGCCGGCCGCTGATCTTCAGACCTGGAGGAGGAGATATGAGGGACA
ATTGGAGAAGTGAATTATATAAATATAAAGTAGTAAAAATTGAACCATTAGGAGTAGCACCCACCAAGGC
AAAGAGAAGAGTGGTGCAGAGAGAAAAAAGAGCAGTGGGAATAGGAGCTTTGTTCCTTGGGTTCTTGGGA
GCAGCAGGAAGCACTATGGGCGCAGCGTCAATGACGCTGACGGTACAGGCCAGACAATTATTGTCTGGTA
TAGTGCAGCAGCAGAACAATTTGCTGAGGGCTATTGAGGCGCAACAGCATCTGTTGCAACTCACAGTCTG
GGGCATCAAGCAGCTCCAGGCAAGAATCCTGGCTGTGGAAAGATACCTAAAGGATCAACAGCTCCTGGGG
ATTTGGGGTTGCTCTGGAAAACTCATTTGCACCACTGCTGTGCCTTGGAATGCTAGTTGGAGTAATAAAT
CTCTGGAACAGATTTGGAATCACACGACCTGGATGGAGTGGGACAGAGAAATTAACAATTACACAAGCTT
AATACACTCCTTAATTGAAGAATCGCAAAACCAGCAAGAAAAGAATGAACAAGAATTATTGGAATTAGAT
AAATGGGCAAGTTTGTGGAATTGGTTTAACATAACAAATTGGCTGTGGTATATAAAATTATTCATAATGA
TAGTAGGAGGCTTGGTAGGTTTAAGAATAGTTTTTGCTGTACTTTCTATAGTGAATAGAGTTAGGCAGGG
ATATTCACCATTATCGTTTCAGACCCACCTCCCAACCCCGAGGGGACCCGACAGGCCCGAAGGAATAGAA
GAAGAAGGTGGAGAGAGAGACAGAGACAGATCCATTCGATTAGTGAACGGATCTCGACGGTATCGCCGAA
TTAATTCACAAATGGCAGTATTCATCCACAATTTTAAAAGAAAAGGGGGGATTGGGGGGTACAGTGCAGG
GGAAAGAATAGTAGACATAATAGCAACAGACATACAAACTAAAGAATTACAAAAACAAATTACAAAAATT
CAAAATTTTCGGGTTTATTACAGGGACAGCAGAGATCCAGTTTGGACTAGTGGAGTTCCGCGTTACATAA
CTTACGGTAAATGGCCCGCCTGGCTGACCGCCCAACGACCCCCGCCCATTGACGTCAATAATGACGTATG
TTCCCATAGTAACGCCAATAGGGACTTTCCATTGACGTCAATGGGTGGAGTATTTACGGTAAACTGCCCA
CTTGGCAGTACATCAAGTGTATCATATGCCAAGTACGCCCCCTATTGACGTCAATGACGGTAAATGGCCC
GCCTGGCATTATGCCCAGTACATGACCTTATGGGACTTTCCTACTTGGCAGTACATCTACGTATTAGTCA
TCGCTATTACCATGGTGATGCGGTTTTGGCAGTACATCAATGGGCGTGGATAGCGGTTTGACTCACGGGG
ATTTCCAAGTCTCCACCCCATTGACGTCAATGGGAGTTTGTTTTGGCACCAAAATCAACGGGACTTTCCA
AAATGTCGTAACAACTCCGCCCCATTGACGCAAATGGGCGGTAGGCGTGTACGGTGGGAGGTCTATATAA
GCAGAGCTCGTTTAGTGAACCGTCAGATCGCCTGGAGACGCCATCCACGCTGTTTTGACCTCCATAGAAG
ACACCGGCGGCCGCGGTACCGCCACCATGGGAGTGCAGGTGGAAACCATCTCCCCAGGAGACGGGCGCAC
CTTCCCCAAGCGCGGCCAGACCTGCGTGGTGCACTACACCGGGATGCTTGAAGATGGAAAGAAATTTGAT
TCCTCCCGGGACAGAAACAAGCCCTTTAAGTTTATGCTAGGCAAGCAGGAGGTGATCCGAGGCTGGGAAG
AAGGGGTTGCCCAGATGAGTGTGGGTCAGAGAGCCAAACTGACTATATCTCCAGATTATGCCTATGGTGC
CACTGGGCACCCAGGCATCATCCCACCACATGCCACTCTCGTCTTCGATGTGGAGCTTCTAAAACTGGAA
ACTAGAGGCGTGCAGGTCGAGACCATCAGCCCCGGCGACGGCCGCACCTTTCCCAAGAGAGGCCAGACTT
GCGTGGTCCACTACACCGGCATGCTGGAGGACGGCAAGAAGTTCGACAGCAGCCGCGACCGCAACAAGCC
CTTCAAGTTCATGCTGGGCAAACAGGAAGTGATCCGCGGCTGGGAGGAAGGCGTGGCTCAGATGAGCGTG
GGGCAGCGGGCCAAGCTGACCATCAGCCCCGACTATGCCTACGGCGCCACCGGCCACCCCGGCATCATCC
CCCCCCACGCCACCCTGGTGTTCGACGTGGAGCTGCTGAAGCTGGAGACTAGTACCGGTTCTAGAGTGAG
CAAGGGCGAGGAGCTGTTCACCGGGGTGGTGCCCATCCTGGTCGAGCTGGACGGCGACGTAAACGGCCAC
AAGTTCAGCGTGTCCGGCGAGGGCGAGGGCGATGCCACCTACGGCAAGCTGACCCTGAAGTTCATCTGCA
CCACCGGCAAGCTGCCCGTGCCCTGGCCCACCCTCGTGACCACCCTGACCTACGGCGTGCAGTGCTTCAG
CCGCTACCCCGACCACATGAAGCAGCACGACTTCTTCAAGTCCGCCATGCCCGAAGGCTACGTCCAGGAG
CGCACCATCTTCTTCAAGGACGACGGCAACTACAAGACCCGCGCCGAGGTGAAGTTCGAGGGCGACACCC
TGGTGAACCGCATCGAGCTGAAGGGCATCGACTTCAAGGAGGACGGCAACATCCTGGGGCACAAGCTGGA
GTACAACTACAACAGCCACAACGTCTATATCATGGCCGACAAGCAGAAGAACGGCATCAAGGTGAACTTC
AAGATCCGCCACAACATCGAGGACGGCAGCGTGCAGCTCGCCGACCACTACCAGCAGAACACCCCCATCG
GCGACGGCCCCGTGCTGCTGCCCGACAACCACTACCTGAGCACCCAGTCCAAGCTGAGCAAAGACCCCAA
CGAGAAGCGCGATCACATGGTCCTGCTGGAGTTCGTGACCGCCGCCGGGATCACTCTCGGCATGGACGAG
CTGTACAAGTCCGGACTCAGATCTCGAGCTCAAGCTTCGAATTCTGCAGTCGACGATGCACTGGTAGAAG
ATGATATCTGTAGCTCCAATCATGAAAAAGCCCATAAGAGAGATACAGTGACTCCAGTTTCAATATATTC
AGGAGATGAATCTGTTGCTTCCCATTTTGCTCTTGTCACTGCATATGAAGACATCAAAAAACGACTTAAG
GATTCAGAGAAAGAGAACTCTTTGTTAAAGAAGAGAATAAGATTTTTGGAAGAAAAGCTAATAGCTCGAT
TTGAAGAAGAAACAAGTTCCGTGGGACGAGAACAAGTAAATAAGGCCTATCATGCATATCGAGAGGTTTG
CATTGATAGAGATAATTTGAAGAGCAAACTGGACAAAATGAATAAAGACAACTCTGAATCTTTGAAAGTA
TTGAATGAGCAGCTACAATCTAAAGAAGTAGAACTCCTCCAGCTGAGGACAGAGGTGGAAACTCAGCAGG
TGATGAGGAATTTAAATCCACCTTCATCAAACTGGGAGGTGGAAAAGTTGAGCTGTGACCTGAAGATCCA
TGGTTTGGAACAAGAGCTGGAACTGATGAGGAAAGAATGTAGCGATCTCAAAATAGAACTACAGAAAGCC
AAACAAACGGATCCATATCAGGAAGACAATCTGAAGAGCAGAGATCTCCAAAAACTAAGCATTTCAAGTG
ATAATATGCAGCATGCATACTGGGAACTGAAGAGAGAAATGTCTAATTTACATCTGGTGACTCAAGTACA
AGCTGAACTACTAAGAAAACTGAAAACCTCAACTGCAATCAAGAAAGCCTGTGCCCCTGTAGGATGCAGT
GAAGACCTTGGAAGAGACAGCACAAAACTGCACTTGATGAATTTTACTGCAACATACACAAGACATCCCC
CTCTCTTACCAAATGGCAAAGCTCTTTGTCATACCACATCTTCCCCTTTACCAGGAGATGTAAAGGTTTT
ATCAGAGAAAGCAATCCTCCAATCATGGACAGACAATGAGAGATCCATTCCTAATGATGGTACATGCTTT
CAGGAACACAGTTCTTATGGCAGAAATTCTCTGGAAGACAATTCCTGGGTATTTCCAAGTCCTCCTAAAT
CAAGTGAGACAGCATTTGGGGAAACTAAAACTAAAACTTTGCCTTTACCCAACCTTCCACCACTGCATTA
CTTGGATCAACATAATCAGAACTGCCTTTATAAGAATTAGGGATCCTAATCAACCTCTGGATTACAAAAT
TTGTGAAAGATTGACTGGTATTCTTAACTATGTTGCTCCTTTTACGCTATGTGGATACGCTGCTTTAATG
CCTTTGTATCATGCTATTGCTTCCCGTATGGCTTTCATTTTCTCCTCCTTGTATAAATCCTGGTTGCTGT
CTCTTTATGAGGAGTTGTGGCCCGTTGTCAGGCAACGTGGCGTGGTGTGCACTGTGTTTGCTGACGCAAC
CCCCACTGGTTGGGGCATTGCCACCACCTGTCAGCTCCTTTCCGGGACTTTCGCTTTCCCCCTCCCTATT
GCCACGGCGGAACTCATCGCCGCCTGCCTTGCCCGCTGCTGGACAGGGGCTCGGCTGTTGGGCACTGACA
ATTCCGTGGTGTTGTCGGGGAAATCATCGTCCTTTCCTTGGCTGCTCGCCTGTGTTGCCACCTGGATTCT
GCGCGGGACGTCCTTCTGCTACGTCCCTTCGGCCCTCAATCCAGCGGACCTTCCTTCCCGCGGCCTGCTG
CCGGCTCTGCGGCCTCTTCCGCGTCTTCGCCTTCGCCCTCAGACGAGTCGGATCTCCCTTTGGGCCGCCT
CCCCGCCTGAGATCCTTTAAGACCAATGACTTACAAGGCAGCTGTAGATCTTAGCCACTTTTTAAAAGAA
AAGGGGGGACTGGAAGGGCTAATTCACTCCCAACGAAGACAAGATCTGCTTTTTGCTTGTACTGGGTCTC
TCTGGTTAGACCAGATCTGAGCCTGGGAGCTCTCTGGCTAACTAGGGAACCCACTGCTTAAGCCTCAATA
AAGCTTGCCTTGAGTGCTTCAAGTAGTGTGTGCCCGTCTGTTGTGTGACTCTGGTAACTAGAGATCCCTC
AGACCCTTTTAGTCAGTGTGGAAAATCTCTAGCAGTAGTAGTTCATGTCATCTTATTATTCAGTATTTAT
AACTTGCAAAGAAATGAATATCAGAGAGTGAGAGGCCCGGGTTAATTAAGGAAAGGGCTAGATCATTCTT
GAAGACGAAAGGGCCTCGTGATACGCCTATTTTTATAGGTTAATGTCATGATAATAATGGTTTCTTAGAC
GTCAGGTGGCACTTTTCGGGGAAATGTGCGCGGAACCCCTATTTGTTTATTTTTCTAAATACATTCAAAT
ATGTATCCGCTCATGAGACAATAACCCTGATAAATGCTTCAATAATATTGAAAAAGGAAGAGTATGAGTA
TTCAACATTTCCGTGTCGCCCTTATTCCCTTTTTTGCGGCATTTTGCCTTCCTGTTTTTGCTCACCCAGA
AACGCTGGTGAAAGTAAAAGATGCTGAAGATCAGTTGGGTGCACGAGTGGGTTACATCGAACTGGATCTC
AACAGCGGTAAGATCCTTGAGAGTTTTCGCCCCGAAGAACGTTTTCCAATGATGAGCACTTTTAAAGTTC
TGCTATGTGGCGCGGTATTATCCCGTGTTGACGCCGGGCAAGAGCAACTCGGTCGCCGCATACACTATTC
TCAGAATGACTTGGTTGAGTACTCACCAGTCACAGAAAAGCATCTTACGGATGGCATGACAGTAAGAGAA
TTATGCAGTGCTGCCATAACCATGAGTGATAACACTGCGGCCAACTTACTTCTGACAACGATCGGAGGAC
CGAAGGAGCTAACCGCTTTTTTGCACAACATGGGGGATCATGTAACTCGCCTTGATCGTTGGGAACCGGA
GCTGAATGAAGCCATACCAAACGACGAGCGTGACACCACGATGCCTGTAGCAATGGCAACAACGTTGCGC
AAACTATTAACTGGCGAACTACTTACTCTAGCTTCCCGGCAACAATTAATAGACTGGATGGAGGCGGATA
AAGTTGCAGGACCACTTCTGCGCTCGGCCCTTCCGGCTGGCTGGTTTATTGCTGATAAATCTGGAGCCGG
TGAGCGTGGGTCTCGCGGTATCATTGCAGCACTGGGGCCAGATGGTAAGCCCTCCCGTATCGTAGTTATC
TACACGACGGGGAGTCAGGCAACTATGGATGAACGAAATAGACAGATCGCTGAGATAGGTGCCTCACTGA
TTAAGCATTGGTAACTGTCAGACCAAGTTTACTCATATATACTTTAGATTGATTTAAAACTTCATTTTTA
ATTTAAAAGGATCTAGGTGAAGATCCTTTTTGATAATCTCATGACCAAAATCCCTTAACGTGAGTTTTCG
TTCCACTGAGCGTCAGACCCCGTAGAAAAGATCAAAGGATCTTCTTGAGATCCTTTTTTTCTGCGCGTAA
TCTGCTGCTTGCAAACAAAAAAACCACCGCTACCAGCGGTGGTTTGTTTGCCGGATCAAGAGCTACCAAC
TCTTTTTCCGAAGGTAACTGGCTTCAGCAGAGCGCAGATACCAAATACTGTTCTTCTAGTGTAGCCGTAG
TTAGGCCACCACTTCAAGAACTCTGTAGCACCGCCTACATACCTCGCTCTGCTAATCCTGTTACCAGTGG
CTGCTGCCAGTGGCGATAAGTCGTGTCTTACCGGGTTGGACTCAAGACGATAGTTACCGGATAAGGCGCA
GCGGTCGGGCTGAACGGGGGGTTCGTGCACACAGCCCAGCTTGGAGCGAACGACCTACACCGAACTGAGA
TACCTACAGCGTGAGCTATGAGAAAGCGCCACGCTTCCCGAAGGGAGAAAGGCGGACAGGTATCCGGTAA
GCGGCAGGGTCGGAACAGGAGAGCGCACGAGGGAGCTTCCAGGGGGAAACGCCTGGTATCTTTATAGTCC
TGTCGGGTTTCGCCACCTCTGACTTGAGCGTCGATTTTTGTGATGCTCGTCAGGGGGGCGGAGCCTATGG
AAAAACGCCAGCAACGCGGCCTTTTTACGGTTCCTGGCCTTTTGCTGGCCTTTTGCTCACATGTTCTTTC
CTGCGTTATCCCCTGATTCTGTGGATAACCGTATTACCGCCTTTGAGTGAGCTGATACCGCTCGCCGCAG
CCGAACGACCGAGCGCAGCGAGTCAGTGAGCGAGGAAGCGGAAGAGCGCCCAATACGCAAACCGCCTCTC
CCCGCGCGTTGGCCGATTCATTAATGCAGCAAGCTCATGGCTGACTAATTTTTTTTATTTATGCAGAGGC
CGAGGCCGCCTCGGCCTCTGAGCTATTCCAGAAGTAGTGAGGAGGCTTTTTTGGAGGCCTAGGCTTTTGC
AAAAAGCTCCCCGTGGCACGACAGGTTTCCCGACTGGAAAGCGGGCAGTGAGCGCAACGCAATTAATGTG
AGTTAGCTCACTCATTAGGCACCCCAGGCTTTACACTTTATGCTTCCGGCTCGTATGTTGTGTGGAATTG
TGAGCGGATAACAATTTCACACAGGAAACAGCTATGACATGATTACGAATTTCACAAATAAAGCATTTTT
TTCACTGCATTCTAGTTGTGGTTTGTCCAAACTCATCAATGTATCTTATCATGTCTGGATCAACTGGATA
ACTCAAGCTAACCAAAATCATCCCAAACTTCCCACCCCATACCCTATTACCACTGCCAATTACCTGTGGT
TTCATTTACTCTAAACCTGTGATTCCTCTGAATTATTTTCATTTTAAAGAAATTGTATTTGTTAAATATG
TACTACAAACTTAGTAGT
